>Addgene plasmid #217277 | pMV-Tc1-14_Xt | addgene full sequence | sequence record 441873 | Addgene NGS Result
AAAAATAAACAAATAGGGGTTCCGCGCACATTTCCCCGAAAAGTGCCACCTGACGTCTAAGAAACCATTA
TTATCATGACATTAACCTATAAAAATAGGCGTATCACGAGGCCCTTTCGTTGTAAAACGACGGCCAGTCG
AACCACGCAATGCGTCTCGATCCGCAGTGTCTTGCGTCTCTCAATTGTACAGTGGTTCTCGAAAGTTTGT
GAACCCTTTAAAATTTTCTATATTTTTATATGAATGTGACCTAAAACATCATCTGATTTTCAAACAAGTC
CTAAAAGTAGATGAAGAAAACCTAGTTAAACAAATGAAACAAAAATTATTATATTTGGTCATGTATTTAT
TGAAAAAAAAATGATCCAATAACATATCTGCGTGTGGCAAAAGTAAGTGAATCCTTAGGATTATCATATA
ATTTGAAGGTGAAATCAGAGTCTGGTGTTTTCAGTCAATGGGATGACAATCAGGTGTGAGTGAGAGACCC
TGTTTTATTTAAAGAACGGGGATCCAGCAAAGCCTGATCACACATACAACACATTTGTGGACCGGTGCTA
GCAATTCTACCGGGTAGGGGAGGCGCTTTTCCCAAGGCAGTCTGGAGCATGCGCTTTAGCAGCCCCGCTG
GGCACTTGGCGCTACACAAGTGGCCTCTGGCCTCGCACACATTCCACATCCACCGGTAGGCGCCAACCGG
CTCCGTTCTTTGGTGGCCCCTTCGCGCCACCTTCTACTCCTCCCCTAGTCAGGAAGTTCCCCCCCGCCCC
GCAGCTCGCGTCGTGCAGGACGTGACAAATGGAAGTAGCACGTCTCACTAGTCTCGTGCAGATGGACAGC
ACCGCTGAGCAATGGAAGCGGGTAGGCCTTTGGGGCAGCGGCCAATAGCAGCTTTGCTCCTTCGCTTTCT
GGGCTCAGAGGCTGGGAAGGGGTGGGTCCGGGGGCGGGCTCAGGGGCGGGCTCAGGGGCGGGGCGGGCGC
CCGAAGGTCCTCCGGRGGCCCGGCATTCTGCACGCTTCAAAAGCGCACGTCTGCCGCGCTGTTCTCCTCT
TCCTCATCTCCGGGCCTTTCGACCTGCAGCCAACGCCACCATGGGGACCGAGTACAAGCCCACGGTGCGC
CTCGCCACCCGCGACGACGTCCCCCGGGCCGTACGCACCCTCGCCGCCGCGTTCGCCGACTACCCCGCCA
CGCGCCACACCGTCGACCCGGACCGCCACATCGAGCGGGTCACCGAGCTGCAAGAACTCTTCCTCACGCG
CGTCGGGCTCGACATCGGCAAGGTGTGGGTCGCGGACGACGGCGCCGCGGTGGCGGTCTGGACCACGCCG
GAGAGCGTCGAAGCGGGGGCGGTGTTCGCCGAGATCGGCCCGCGCATGGCCGAGTTGAGCGGTTCCCGGC
TGGCCGCGCAGCAACAGATGGAAGGCCTCCTGGCGCCGCACCGGCCCAAGGAGCCCGCGTGGTTCCTGGC
CACCGTCGGCGTCTCGCCCGACCACCAGGGCAAGGGTCTGGGCAGCGCCGTCGTGCTCCCCGGAGTGGAG
GCGGCCGAGCGCGCCGGGGTGCCCGCCTTCCTGGAGACCTCCGCGCCCCGCAACCTCCCCTTCTACGAGC
GGCTCGGCTTCACCGTCACCGCCGACGTCGAGGTGCCCGAAGGACCGCGCACCTGGTGCATGACCCGCAA
GCCCGGTGCCATCGATGCCACTAACTTCTCCCTGTTGAAACAAGCAGGGGATGTCGAAGAGAATCCCGGG
CCAATGGTGAGCAAGGGCGAGGAGCTGTTCACCGGGGTGGTGCCCATCCTGGTCGAGCTGGACGGCGACG
TAAACGGCCACAAGTTCAGCGTGTCCGGCGAGGGCGAGGGCGATGCCACCTACGGCAAGCTGACCCTGAA
GTTCATCTGCACCACCGGCAAGCTGCCCGTGCCCTGGCCCACCCTCGTGACCACCCTGACCTACGGCGTG
CAGTGCTTCAGCCGCTACCCCGACCACATGAAGCAGCACGACTTCTTCAAGTCCGCCATGCCCGAAGGCT
ACGTCCAGGAGCGCACCATCTTCTTCAAGGACGACGGCAACTACAAGACCCGCGCCGAGGTGAAGTTCGA
GGGCGACACCCTGGTGAACCGCATCGAGCTGAAGGGCATCGACTTCAAGGAGGACGGCAACATCCTGGGG
CACAAGCTGGAGTACAACTACAACAGCCACAACGTCTATATCATGGCCGACAAGCAGAAGAACGGCATCA
AGGTGAACTTCAAGATCCGCCACAACATCGAGGACGGCAGCGTGCAGCTCGCCGACCACTACCAGCAGAA
CACCCCCATCGGCGACGGCCCCGTGCTGCTGCCCGACAACCACTACCTGAGCACCCAGTCCGCCCTGAGC
AAAGACCCCAACGAGAAGCGCGATCACATGGTCCTGCTGGAGTTCGTGACCGCCGCCGGGATCACTCTCG
GCATGGACGAGCTGTACAAGTAATTAATTAAGCTCGCTGATCAGCCTCGACTGTGCCTTCTAGTTGCCAG
CCATCTGTTGTTTGCCCCTCCCCCGTGCCTTCCTTGACCCTGGAAGGTGCCACTCCCACTGTCCTTTCCT
AATAAAATGAGGAAATTGCATCGCATTGTCTGAGTAGGTGTCATTCTATTCTGGGGGGTGGGGTGGGGCA
GGACAGCAAGGGGGAGGATTGGGAAGACAATAGCAGGCATGCTGGGGATGCGGTGGGCTCTATGGCTTCT
GAGGCGCGCCCTCGAGGAGCACGATTCACTTACTTTTGCCACACGCAGATATGTTATTGGATCATTTTTT
TTCAATAAATACATGACCAAATATAATAATTTTTGTTTCATTTGTTTAACTAGGTTTTCTTCATCTACTT
TTAGGACTTGTTTGAAAATCAGATGATGTTTTAGGTCACATTCATATAAAAATATAGAAAATTTTAAAGG
GTTCACAAACTTTCAAGCACCACTGTAGGGCCCAGAGACGGAGTCACTGCCAACCGAGACGGTCATAGCT
GTTTCCTGTGTGCCGCTTCCTCGCTCACTGACTCGCTGCGCTCGGTCGTTCGGCTGCGGCGAGCGGTATC
AGCTCACTCAAAGGCGGTAATACGGTTACCCACAGAATCAGGGGATAACGCAGGAAAGAACATGTGAGCA
AAAGGCCAGCAAAAGGCCAGGAACCGTAAAAAGGCCGCGTTGCTGGCGTTTTTCCATAGGCTCCGCCCCC
CTGACGAGCATCACAAAAATCGACGCTCAAGTCAGAGGTGGCGAAACCCGACAGGACTATAAAGATACCA
GGCGTTTCCCCCTGGAAGCTCCCTCGTGCGCTCTCCTGTTCCGACCCTGCCGCTTACCGGATACCTGTCC
GCCTTTCTCCCTTCGGGAAGCGTGGCGCTTTCTCATAGCTCACGCTGTAGGTATCTCAGTTCGGTGTAGG
TCGTTCGCTCCAAGCTGGGCTGTGTGCACGAACCCCCCGTTCAGCCCGACCGCTGCGCCTTATCCGGTAA
CTATCGTCTTGAGTCCAACCCGGTAAGACACGACTTATCGCCACTGGCAGCAGCCACTGGTAACAGGATT
AGCAGAGCGAGGTATGTAGGCGGTGCTACAGAGTTCTTGAAGTGGTGGCCTAACTACGGCTACACTAGAA
GAACAGTATTTGGTATCTGCGCTCTGCTGAAGCCAGTTACCTTCGGAAAAAGAGTTGGTAGCTCTTGATC
CGGCAAACAAACCACCGCTGGTAGCGGTGGTTTTTTTGTTTGCAAGCAGCAGATTACGCGCAGAAAAAAA
GGATCTCAAGAAGATCCTTTGATCTTTTCTACGGGGTCTGACGCTCAGTGGAACGAAAACTCACGTTAAG
GGATTTTGGTCATGAGATTATCAAAAAGGATCTTCACCTAGATCCTTTTAAATTAAAAATGAAGTTTTAA
ATCAATCTAAAGTATATATGAGTAAACTTGGTCTGACAGTTACCAATGCTTAATCAGTGAGGCACCTATC
TCAGCGATCTGTCTCTTTCGTTCATCCATAGTTGCCTGACTCCCCGTCGTGTAGATAACTACGATACGGG
AGGGCTTACCATCTGGCCCCAGTGCTGCAATAATACCGCGGGACCCACGCTCACCGGCTCCAGATTTATC
AGCAATAAACCAGCCAGCCGGAAGGGCCGAGCGCAGAAGTGGTCCTGCAACTTTATCCGCCTCCATCCAG
TCTATTAATTGTTGCCGGGAAGCTAGAGTAAGTAGTTCGCCAGTTAATAGTTTGCGCAACGTTGTTGCCA
TCGCTACAGGCATCGTGGTATCACGCTCGTCGTTTGGTATGGCTTCATTCAGCTCCGGTTCCCAACGATC
AAGGCGAGTTACATGATCCCCCATGTTGCGCAAAAAAGCGGTTAGCTCCTTCGGTCCTCCGATCGTTGTC
AGAAGTAAGTTGGCCGCCGTGTTATCACTCATGGTTATGGCAGCACTACATAATTCTCTTACTGTCATGC
CATCCGTAAGATGCTTTTCTGTGACTGGTGAGTACTCAACCAAGTCATTCTGAGAATAGTGTATGCGGCG
ACCGAGTTGCTCTTGCCCGGCGTCAATACGGGATAATACCGCGCCACATAGCAGAACTTTAAAAGTGCTC
ATCATTGGAAAACGTTCTTCGGGGCGAAAACTCTCAAGGATCTTACCGCTGTTGAGATCCAGTTCGATGT
AACCCACTCGTGCACCCAACTGATCTTCAGCATCTTTTACTTTCACCAGCGTTTCTGGGTGAGCAAAAAC
AGGAAGGCAAAATGCCGCAAAAAAGGGAATAAGGGCGACACGGAAATGTTGAATACTCATACTCTTCCTT
TTTCAATATTATTGAAGCATTTATCAGGGTTATTGTCTCATGAGCGGATACATATTTGAATGTATTTAG
Features (pLannotate 1.2.2; 8 found; start..end, strand, type, name):
    118..138     -  CDS            lacZα (fragment): LacZα fragment of β-galactosidase; lacZ fragment
    572..1071    +  promoter       PGK promoter: mouse phosphoglycerate kinase 1 promoter
   1096..1690    +  CDS            PuroR (fragment): puromycin N-acetyltransferase; pac from Streptomyces alboniger; confers resistance to puromycin
   1754..2473    +  CDS            EGFP: the original enhanced GFP (Yang et al., 1996) mammalian codon-optimized
   2501..2725    +  polyA_signal   bGH poly(A) signal: bovine growth hormone polyadenylation signal
   3201..3789    -  rep_origin     ori: high-copy-number ColE1/pMB1/pBR322/pUC origin of replication
   3960..4820    -  CDS            AmpR: β-lactamase; bla; confers resistance to ampicillin, carbenicillin, and related antibiotics
   4821..26      -  promoter       AmpR promoter (across the origin): bla
