[The description below was written by a language model from this plasmid's Addgene catalogue record and pLannotate feature annotations shown in this document.]
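Description:
pMV-Tc1-14_Xt is a transposon donor plasmid built on the pMV backbone and catalogued as a mammalian expression vector. It carries the synthetic terminal inverted repeats (TIRs) of Tc1-14_Xt, a DNA transposon whose name places it in the Tc1 group. The plasmid is about 4.9 kb. It replicates in E. coli from a high-copy ColE1/pUC-type origin and is selected with ampicillin through a β-lactamase gene driven by its own promoter. A short remnant of lacZα is also detected and is probably a leftover of the cloning backbone.

The annotated cargo is a single mammalian expression cassette. A mouse PGK promoter drives a puromycin N-acetyltransferase coding sequence, followed after a short gap by EGFP, and the unit ends in a bovine growth hormone polyadenylation signal. The gap between PuroR and EGFP is consistent with a linker or self-cleaving peptide that would join the two into one transcript, but the automated annotation does not identify such an element. The TIRs are likewise not annotated in the feature table. They would be expected to lie in the unannotated regions flanking the cassette, although the record does not give their positions or the cloning sites used.

As a donor, the plasmid encodes no transposase. It is meant to be paired with a separately supplied Tc1-14_Xt transposase, which would recognise the TIRs and move the reporter cassette into the host genome. Stable integration can then be scored by puromycin resistance or EGFP fluorescence. The construct comes from a survey of many DNA transposons tested for activity in human cells as potential genome engineering tools.
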