Addgene plasmid #217277: pMV-Tc1-14_Xt
Purpose: Donor plasmid of Tc1-14_Xt Transposon
Depositing lab: Yong E Zhang. Depositing organization: Institute of Zoology, Chinese Academy of Sciences. Publication: Heterologous survey of 130 DNA transposons in human cells highlights their functional divergence and expands the genome engineering toolbox. Zhang T, Tan S, Tang N, Li Y, Zhang C, Sun J, Guo Y, Gao H, Cai Y, Sun W, Wang C, Fu L, Ma H, Wu Y, Hu X, Zhang X, Gee P, Yan W, Zhao Y, Chen Q, Guo B, Wang H, Zhang YE. Cell. 2024 Jul 11;187(14):3741-3760.e30. doi: 10.1016/j.cell.2024.05.007. Epub 2024 Jun 5. PubMed 38843831.
Backbone
  Vector backbone: pMV
  Vector type: Mammalian Expression
Growth in bacteria
  Bacterial resistance: Ampicillin, 100 μg/mL
  Growth temperature: 37°C
  Growth strain: DH5alpha
  Copy number: High Copy
Gene/Insert
  Gene/Insert name: TIRs of Tc1-14_Xt transposon
  Species: Synthetic
  Cloning method: Restriction Enzyme; 5′ cloning site Unknown (unknown if destroyed); 3′ cloning site Unknown (unknown if destroyed)
Terms and licenses: Academic/Nonprofit Terms; Industry Terms: Not Available to Industry
How to cite: pMV-Tc1-14_Xt was a gift from Yong E Zhang (Addgene plasmid # 217277 ; http://n2t.net/addgene:217277 ; RRID:Addgene_217277)
